>Addgene plasmid #167859 | NAX_CAGGS_CAS9_Hygro | addgene full sequence | sequence record 354043 | Addgene Partial NGS Result
GAGGCGGAGAGGTGCGGCGGCAGCCAATCAGAGCGGCGCGCTCCGAAAGTTTCCTTTTATGGCGAGGCGG
CGGCGGCGGCGGCCCTATAAAAAGCGAAGCGCGCGGCGGGCGGGAGTCGCTGCGCGCTGCCTTCGCCCCG
TGCCCCGCTCCGCCGCCGCCTCGCGCCGCCCGCCCCGGCTCTGACTGACCGCGTTACTCCCACAGGTGAG
CGGGCGGGACGGCCCTTCTCCTCCGGGCTGTAATTAGCGCTTGGTTTAATGACGGCTTGTTTCTTTTCTG
TGGCTGCGTGAAAGCCTTGAGGGGCTCCGGGAGGGCCCTTTGTGCGGGGGGAGCGGCTCGGGGGGTGCGT
GCGTGTGTGTGTGCGTGGGGAGCGCCGCGTGCGGCTCCGCGCTGCCCGGCGGCTGTGAGCGCTGCGGGCG
CGGCGCGGGGCTTTTTGCGCTCCGCAGTGTGCGCGAGGGGAGCGCGGCCGGGGGCGGTGCCCCGCGGTGC
GGGGGGGGCTGCGAGGGGAACAAAGGCTGCGTGCGGGGTGTGTGCGTGGGGGGGTGAGCAGGGGGTGTGG
GCGCGTCGGTCGGGCTGCAACCCCCCCTGCACCCCCCTCCCCGAGTTGCTGAGCACGGCCCGGCTTCGGG
TGCGGGGCTCCGTACGGGGCGTGGCGCGGGGCTCGCCGTGCCGGGCGGGGGGTGGCGGCAGGTGGGGGTG
CCGGGCGGGGCGGGGCCGCCTCGGGCCGGGGAGGGCTCGGGGGAGGGGCGCGGCGGCCCCCGGAGCGCCG
GCGGCTGTCGAGGCGCGGCGAGCCGCAGCCATTGCCTTTTATGGTAATCGTGCGAGAGGGCGCAGGGACT
TCCTTTGTCCCAAATCTGTGCGGAGCCGAAATCTGGGAGGCGCCGCCGCACCCCCTCTAGCGGGCGCGGG
GCGAAGCGGTGCGGCGCCGGCAGGAAGGAAATGGGCGGGGAGGGCCTTCGTGCGTCGCCGCGCCGCCGTC
CCCTTCTCCCTCTCCAGCCTCGGGGCTGTCCGCGGGGGGACGGCTGCCTTCGGGGGGGACGGGGCAGGGC
GGGGTTCGGCTTCTGGCGTGTGACCGGCGGCTCTAGAGCCTCTGCTAACCATGTTCATGCCTTCTTCTTT
TTCCTACAGCTCCTGGGCAACGTGCTGGTTATTGTGCTGTCTCATCATTTTGGCAAAGAATCTAGATACC
CTCGTAAAGGTCTAGAGCTAGCGAATTCGAATTTGCCACCATGGACAAGAAGTACTCCATTGGGCTCGAT
ATCGGCACAAACAGCGTCGGCTGGGCCGTCATTACGGACGAGTACAAGGTGCCGAGCAAAAAATTCAAAG
TTCTGGGCAATACCGATCGCCACAGCATAAAGAAGAACCTCATTGGCGCCCTCCTGTTCGACTCCGGGGA
GACGGCCGAAGCCACGCGGCTCAAAAGAACAGCACGGCGCAGATATACCCGCAGAAAGAATCGGATCTGC
TACCTGCAGGAGATCTTTAGTAATGAGATGGCTAAGGTGGATGACTCTTTCTTCCATAGGCTGGAGGAGT
CCTTTTTGGTGGAGGAGGATAAAAAGCACGAGCGCCACCCAATCTTTGGCAATATCGTGGACGAGGTGGC
GTACCATGAAAAGTACCCAACCATATATCATCTGAGGAAGAAGCTTGTAGACAGTACTGATAAGGCTGAC
TTGCGGTTGATCTATCTCGCGCTGGCGCATATGATCAAATTTCGGGGACACTTCCTCATCGAGGGGGACC
TGAACCCAGACAACAGCGATGTCGACAAACTCTTTATCCAACTGGTTCAGACTTACAATCAGCTTTTCGA
AGAGAACCCGATCAACGCATCCGGAGTTGACGCCAAAGCAATCCTGAGCGCTAGGCTGTCCAAATCCCGG
CGGCTCGAAAACCTCATCGCACAGCTCCCTGGGGAGAAGAAGAACGGCCTGTTTGGTAATCTTATCGCCC
TGTCACTCGGGCTGACCCCCAACTTTAAATCTAACTTCGACCTGGCCGAAGATGCCAAGCTTCAACTGAG
CAAAGACACCTACGATGATGATCTCGACAATCTGCTGGCCCAGATCGGCGACCAGTACGCAGACCTTTTT
TTGGCGGCAAAGAACCTGTCAGACGCCATTCTGCTGAGTGATATTCTGCGAGTGAACACGGAGATCACCA
AAGCTCCGCTGAGCGCTAGTATGATCAAGCGCTATGATGAGCACCACCAAGACTTGACTTTGCTGAAGGC
CCTTGTCAGACAGCAACTGCCTGAGAAGTACAAGGAAATTTTCTTCGATCAGTCTAAAAATGGCTACGCC
GGATACATTGACGGCGGAGCAAGCCAGGAGGAATTTTACAAATTTATTAAGCCCATCTTGGAAAAAATGG
ACGGCACCGAGGAGCTGCTGGTAAAGCTTAACAGAGAAGATCTGTTGCGCAAACAGCGCACTTTCGACAA
TGGAAGCATCCCCCACCAGATTCACCTGGGCGAACTGCACGCTATCCTCAGGCGGCAAGAGGATTTCTAC
CCCTTTTTGAAAGATAACAGGGAAAAGATTGAGAAAATCCTCACATTTCGGATACCCTACTATGTAGGCC
CCCTCGCCCGGGGAAATTCCAGATTCGCGTGGATGACTCGCAAATCAGAAGAGACCATCACTCCCTGGAA
CTTCGAGGAAGTCGTGGATAAGGGGGCCTCTGCCCAGTCCTTCATCGAAAGGATGACTAACTTTGATAAA
AATCTGCCTAACGAAAAGGTGCTTCCTAAACACTCTCTGCTGTACGAGTACTTCACAGTTTATAACGAGC
TCACCAAGGTCAAATACGTCACAGAAGGGATGAGAAAGCCAGCATTCCTGTCTGGAGAGCAGAAGAAAGC
TATCGTGGACCTCCTCTTCAAGACGAACCGGAAAGTTACCGTGAAACAGCTCAAAGAAGACTATTTCAAA
AAGATTGAATGTTTCGACTCTGTTGAAATCAGCGGAGTGGAGGATCGCTTCAACGCATCCCTGGGAACGT
ATCACGATCTCCTGAAAATCATTAAAGACAAGGACTTCCTGGACAATGAGGAGAACGAGGACATTCTTGA
GGACATTGTCCTCACCCTTACGTTGTTTGAAGATAGGGAGATGATTGAAGAACGCTTGAAAACTTACGCT
CATCTCTTCGACGACAAAGTCATGAAACAGCTCAAGAGGCGCCGATATACAGGATGGGGGCGGCTGTCAA
GAAAACTGATCAATGGGATCCGAGACAAGCAGAGTGGAAAGACAATCCTGGATTTTCTTAAGTCCGATGG
ATTTGCCAACCGGAACTTCATGCAGTTGATCCATGATGACTCTCTCACCTTTAAGGAGGACATCCAGAAA
GCACAAGTTTCTGGCCAGGGGGACAGTCTTCACGAGCACATCGCTAATCTTGCAGGTAGCCCAGCTATCA
AAAAGGGAATACTGCAGACCGTTAAGGTCGTGGATGAACTCGTCAAAGTAATGGGAAGGCATAAGCCCGA
GAATATCGTTATCGAGATGGCCCGAGAGAACCAAACTACCCAGAAGGGACAGAAGAACAGTAGGGAAAGG
ATGAAGAGGATTGAAGAGGGTATAAAAGAACTGGGGTCCCAAATCCTTAAGGAACACCCAGTTGAAAACA
CCCAGCTTCAGAATGAGAAGCTCTACCTGTACTACCTGCAGAACGGCAGGGACATGTACGTGGATCAGGA
ACTGGACATCAATCGGCTCTCCGACTACGACGTGGATCATATCGTGCCCCAGTCTTTTCTCAAAGATGAT
TCTATTGATAATAAAGTGTTGACAAGATCCGATAAAAATAGAGGGAAGAGTGATAACGTCCCCTCAGAAG
AAGTTGTCAAGAAAATGAAAAATTATTGGCGGCAGCTGCTGAACGCCAAACTGATCACACAACGGAAGTT
CGATAATCTGACTAAGGCTGAACGAGGTGGCCTGTCTGAGTTGGATAAAGCCGGCTTCATCAAAAGGCAG
CTTGTTGAGACACGCCAGATCACCAAGCACGTGGCCCAAATTCTCGATTCACGCATGAACACCAAGTACG
ATGAAAATGACAAACTGATTCGAGAGGTGAAAGTTATTACTCTGAAGTCTAAGCTGGTCTCAGATTTCAG
AAAGGACTTTCAGTTTTATAAGGTGAGAGAGATCAACAATTACCACCATGCGCATGATGCCTACCTGAAT
GCAGTGGTAGGCACTGCACTTATCAAAAAATATCCCAAGCTTGAATCTGAATTTGTTTACGGAGACTATA
AAGTGTACGATGTTAGGAAAATGATCGCAAAGTCTGAGCAGGAAATAGGCAAGGCCACCGCTAAGTACTT
CTTTTACAGCAATATTATGAATTTTTTCAAGACCGAGATTACACTGGCCAATGGAGAGATTCGGAAGCGA
CCACTTATCGAAACAAACGGAGAAACAGGAGAAATCGTGTGGGACAAGGGTAGGGATTTCGCGACAGTCC
GGAAGGTCCTGTCCATGCCGCAGGTGAACATCGTTAAAAAGACCGAAGTACAGACCGGAGGCTTCTCCAA
GGAAAGTATCCTCCCGAAAAGGAACAGCGACAAGCTGATCGCACGCAAAAAAGATTGGGACCCCAAGAAA
TACGGCGGATTCGATTCTCCTACAGTCGCTTACAGTGTACTGGTTGTGGCCAAAGTGGAGAAAGGGAAGT
CTAAAAAACTCAAAAGCGTCAAGGAACTGCTGGGCATCACAATCATGGAGCGATCAAGCTTCGAAAAAAA
CCCCATCGACTTTCTCGAGGCGAAAGGATATAAAGAGGTCAAAAAAGACCTCATCATTAAGCTTCCCAAG
TACTCTCTCTTTGAGCTTGAAAACGGCCGGAAACGAATGCTCGCTAGTGCGGGCGAGCTGCAGAAAGGTA
ACGAGCTGGCACTGCCCTCTAAATACGTTAATTTCTTGTATCTGGCCAGCCACTATGAAAAGCTCAAAGG
GTCTCCCGAAGATAATGAGCAGAAGCAGCTGTTCGTGGAACAACACAAACACTACCTTGATGAGATCATC
GAGCAAATAAGCGAATTCTCCAAAAGAGTGATCCTCGCCGACGCTAACCTCGATAAGGTGCTTTCTGCTT
ACAATAAGCACAGGGATAAGCCCATCAGGGAGCAGGCAGAAAACATTATCCACTTGTTTACTCTGACCAA
CTTGGGCGCGCCTGCAGCCTTCAAGTACTTCGACACCACCATAGACAGAAAGCGGTACACCTCTACAAAG
GAGGTCCTGGACGCCACACTGATTCATCAGTCAATTACGGGGCTCTATGAAACAAGAATCGACCTCTCTC
AGCTCGGTGGAGACAGCAGGGCTGACCCCAAGAAGAAGAGGAAGGTGTGAAAGGGTTCGATCCCTACCGG
TTAGTAATGAGTTTAAACGGGGGAGGCTAACTGAAACACGGAAGGAGACAATACCGGAAGGAACCCGCGC
TATGACGGCAATAAAAAGACAGAATAAAACGCACGGGTGTTGGGTCGTTTGTTCATAAACGCGGGGTTCG
GTCCCAGGGCTGGCACTCTGTCGATACCCCACCGAGACCCCATTGGGGCCAATACGCCCGCGTTTCTTCC
TTTTCCCCACCCCACCCCCCAAGTTCGGGTGAAGGCCCAGGGCTCGCAGCCAACGTCGGGGCGGCAGGCC
CTGCCATAGCAGATCTGCGAAATCGGATCCGCGGCCGCACTGATTCTAGCTGCAGAGGCTCCGGTGCCCG
TCAGTGGGCAGAGCGCACATCGCCCACAGTCCCCGAGAAGTTGGGGGGAGGGGTCGGCAATTGAACCGGT
GCCTAGAGAAGGTGGCGCGGGGTAAACTGGGAAAGTGATGTCGTGTACTGGCTCCGCCTTTTTCCCGAGG
GTGGGGGAGAACCGTATATAAGTGCAGTAGTCGCCGTGAACGTTCTTTTTCGCAACGGGTTTGCCGCCAG
AACACAGGATCCTCGAGCCACCATGGATAGATCCGGAAAGCCTGAACTCACCGCGACGTCTGTCGAGAAG
TTTCTGATCGAAAAGTTCGACAGCGTTTCCGACCTGATGCAGCTCTCGGAGGGCGAAGAATCTCGTGCTT
TCAGCTTCGATGTAGGAGGGCGTGGATATGTCCTGCGGGTAAATAGCTGCGCCGATGGTTTCTACAAAGA
TCGTTATGTTTATCGGCACTTTGCATCGGCCGCGCTCCCGATTCCGGAAGTGCTTGACATTGGGGAATTC
AGCGAGAGCCTGACCTATTGCATCTCCCGCCGTGCACAGGGTGTCACGTTGCAAGACCTGCCTGAAACCG
AACTGCCCGCTGTTCTGCAGCCGGTCGCGGAGGCCATGGATGCGATCGCTGCGGCCGATCTTAGCCAGAC
GAGCGGGTTCGGCCCATTCGGACCGCAAGGAATCGGTCAATACACTACATGGCGTGATTTCATATGCGCG
ATTGCTGATCCCCATGTGTATCACTGGCAAACTGTGATGGACGACACCGTCAGTGCGTCCGTCGCGCAGG
CTCTCGATGAGCTGATGCTTTGGGCCGAGGACTGCCCCGAAGTCCGGCACCTCGTGCACGCGGATTTCGG
CTCCAACAATGTCCTGACGGACAATGGCCGCATAACAGCGGTCATTGACTGGAGCGAGGCGATGTTCGGG
GATTCCCAATACGAGGTCGCCAACATCTTCTTCTGGAGGCCGTGGTTGGCTTGTATGGAGCAGCAGACGC
GCTACTTCGAGCGGAGGCATCCGGAGCTTGCAGGATCGCCGCGGCTCCGGGCGTATATGCTCCGCATTGG
TCTTGACCAACTCTATCAGAGCTTGGTTGACGGCAATTTCGATGATGCAGCTTGGGCGCAGGGTCGATGC
GACGCAATCGTCCGATCCGGAGCCGGGACTGTCGGGCGTACACAAATCGCCCGCAGAAGCGCGGCCGTCT
GGACCGATGGCTGTGTAGAAGTACTCGCCGATAGTGGAAACCGACGCCCCAGCACTCGTCCGAGGGCAAA
GGAATAGGTTAACTTGTTTATTGCAGCTTATAATGGTTACAAATAAAGCAATAGCATCACAAATTTCACA
AATAAAGCATTTTTTTCACTGCATTCTAGTTGTGGTTTGTCCAAACTCATCAATGTATCTTATCATGTCT
GGAATTGACTCAAATGATGTCAATTAGTCTATCAGAAGCTCATCTGGTCTCCCTTCCGGGGGACAAGACA
TCCCTGTTTAATATTTAAACAGCAGTGTTCCCAAACTGGGTTCTTATATCCCTTGCTCTGGTCAACCAGG
TTGCAGGGTTTCCTGTCCTCACAGGAACGAAGTCCCTAAAGAAACAGTGGCAGCCAGGTTTAGCCCCGGA
ATTGACTGGATTCCTTTTTTAGGGCCCATTGGTATGGCTTTTTCCCCGTATCCCCCCAGGTGTCTGCAGG
CTCAAAGAGCAGCGAGAAGCGTTCAGAGGAAAGCGATCCCGTGCCACCTTCCCCGTGCCCGGGCTGTCCC
CGCACGCTGCCGGCTCGGGGATGCGGGGGGAGCGCCGGACCGGAGCGGAGCCCCGGGCGGCTCGCTGCTG
CCCCCTAGCGGGGGAGGGACGTAATTACATCCCTGGGGGCTTTGGGGGGGGGCTGTCCCTGATATCTATA
ACAAGAAAATATATATATAATAAGTTATCACGTAAGTAGAACATGAAATAACAATATAATTATCGTATGA
GTTAAATCTTAAAAGTCACGTAAAAGATAATCATGCGTCATTTTGACTCACGCGGTCGTTATAGTTCAAA
ATCAGTGACACTTACCGCATTGACAAGCACGCCTCACGGGAGCTCCAAGCGGCGACTGAGATGTCCTAAA
TGCACAGCGACGGATTCGCGCTATTTAGAAAGAGAGAGCAATATTTCAAGAATGCATGCGTCAATTTTAC
GCAGACTATCTTTCTAGGGTTAATCTAGCTGCATCAGGATCATATCGTCGGGTCTTTTTTCCGGCTCAGT
CATCGCCCAAGCTGGCGCTATCTGGGCATCGGGGAGGAAGAAGCCCGTGCCTTTTCCCGCGAGGTTGAAG
CGGCATGGAAAGAGTTTGCCGAGGATGACTGCTGCTGCATTGACGTTGAGCGAAAACGCACGTTTACCAT
GATGATTCGGGAAGGTGTGGCCATGCACGCCTTTAACGGTGAACTGTTCGTTCAGGCCACCTGGGATACC
AGTTCGTCGCGGCTTTTCCGGACACAGTTCCGGATGGTCAGCCCGAAGCGCATCAGCAACCCGAACAATA
CCGGCGACAGCCGGAACTGCCGTGCCGGTGTGCAGATTAATGACAGCGGTGCGGCGCTGGGATATTACGT
CAGCGAGGACGGGTATCCTGGCTGGATGCCGCAGAAATGGACATGGATACCCCGTGAGTTACCCGGCGGG
CGCGCTTGGCGTAATCATGGTCATAGCTGTTTCCTGTGTGAAATTGTTATCCGCTCACAATTCCACACAA
CATACGAGCCGGAAGCATAAAGTGTAAAGCCTGGGGTGCCTAATGAGTGAGCTAACTCACATTAATTGCG
TTGCGCTCACTGCCCGCTTTCCAGTCGGGAAACCTGTCGTGCCAGCTGCATTAATGAATCGGCCAACGCG
CGGGGAGAGGCGGTTTGCGTATTGGGCGCTCTTCCGCTTCCTCGCTCACTGACTCGCTGCGCTCGGTCGT
TCGGCTGCGGCGAGCGGTATCAGCTCACTCAAAGGCGGTAATACGGTTATCCACAGAATCAGGGGATAAC
GCAGGAAAGAACATGTGAGCAAAAGGCCAGCAAAAGGCCAGGAACCGTAAAAAGGCCGCGTTGCTGGCGT
TTTTCCATAGGCTCCGCCCCCCTGACGAGCATCACAAAAATCGACGCTCAAGTCAGAGGTGGCGAAACCC
GACAGGACTATAAAGATACCAGGCGTTTCCCCCTGGAAGCTCCCTCGTGCGCTCTCCTGTTCCGACCCTG
CCGCTTACCGGATACCTGTCCGCCTTTCTCCCTTCGGGAAGCGTGGCGCTTTCTCATAGCTCACGCTGTA
GGTATCTCAGTTCGGTGTAGGTCGTTCGCTCCAAGCTGGGCTGTGTGCACGAACCCCCCGTTCAGCCCGA
CCGCTGCGCCTTATCCGGTAACTATCGTCTTGAGTCCAACCCGGTAAGACACGACTTATCGCCACTGGCA
GCAGCCACTGGTAACAGGATTAGCAGAGCGAGGTATGTAGGCGGTGCTACAGAGTTCTTGAAGTGGTGGC
CTAACTACGGCTACACTAGAAGAACAGTATTTGGTATCTGCGCTCTGCTGAAGCCAGTTACCTTCGGAAA
AAGAGTTGGTAGCTCTTGATCCGGCAAACAAACCACCGCTGGTAGCGGTGGTTTTTTTGTTTGCAAGCAG
CAGATTACGCGCAGAAAAAAAGGATCTCAAGAAGATCCTTTGATCTTTTCTACGGGGTCTGACGCTCAGT
GGAACGAAAACTCACGTTAAGGGATTTTGGTCATGAGATTATCAAAAAGGATCTTCACCTAGATCCTTTT
AAATTAAAAATGAAGTTTTAAATCAATCTAAAGTATATATGAGTAAACTTGGTCTGACAGTTACCAATGC
TTAATCAGTGAGGCACCTATCTCAGCGATCTGTCTATTTCGTTCATCCATAGTTGCCTGACTCCCCGTCG
TGTAGATAACTACGATACGGGAGGGCTTACCATCTGGCCCCAGTGCTGCAATGATACCGCGAGACCCACG
CTCACCGGCTCCAGATTTATCAGCAATAAACCAGCCAGCCGGAAGGGCCGAGCGCAGAAGTGGTCCTGCA
ACTTTATCCGCCTCCATCCAGTCTATTAATTGTTGCCGGGAAGCTAGAGTAAGTAGTTCGCCAGTTAATA
GTTTGCGCAACGTTGTTGCCATTGCTACAGGCATCGTGGTGTCACGCTCGTCGTTTGGTATGGCTTCATT
CAGCTCCGGTTCCCAACGATCAAGGCGAGTTACATGATCCCCCATGTTGTGCAAAAAAGCGGTTAGCTCC
TTCGGTCCTCCGATCGTTGTCAGAAGTAAGTTGGCCGCAGTGTTATCACTCATGGTTATGGCAGCACTGC
ATAATTCTCTTACTGTCATGCCATCCGTAAGATGCTTTTCTGTGACTGGTGAGTACTCAACCAAGTCATT
CTGAGAATAGTGTATGCGGCGACCGAGTTGCTCTTGCCCGGCGTCAATACGGGATAATACCGCGCCACAT
AGCAGAACTTTAAAAGTGCTCATCATTGGAAAACGTTCTTCGGGGCGAAAACTCTCAAGGATCTTACCGC
TGTTGAGATCCAGTTCGATGTAACCCACTCGTGCACCCAACTGATCTTCAGCATCTTTTACTTTCACCAG
CGTTTCTGGGTGAGCAAAAACAGGAAGGCAAAATGCCGCAAAAAAGGGAATAAGGGCGACACGGAAATGT
TGAATACTCATACTCTTCCTTTTTCAATATTATTGAAGCATTTATCAGGGTTATTGTCTCATGAGCGGAT
ACATATTTGAATGTATTTAGAAAAATAAACAAATAGGGGTTCCGCGCACATTTCCCCGAAAAGTGCCACC
TAAATTGTAAGCGTTAATATTTTGTTAAAATTCGCGTTAAATTTTTGTTAAATCAGCTCATTTTTTAACC
AATAGGCCGAAATCGGCAAAATCCCTTATAAATCAAAAGAATAGACCGAGATAGGGT
[37 nt withheld, positions 10698-10734]
AAAGAACGTGGACTCCAACGTCAAAGG
[49 nt withheld, positions 10762-10810]
T
[91 nt withheld, positions 10812-10902]
G
[124 nt withheld, positions 10904-11027]
CCCATTCGCCATTCAGGCTGCGCAACTGTTGGGAAGGGCGATCGGTGCGGGCCTCTTCGCTATTACGCCA
GCTGGCGAAAGGGGGATGTGCTGCAAGGCGATTAAGTTGGGTAACGCCAGGGTTTTCCCAGTCACGACGT
TGTAAAACGACGGCCAGTGAGCGCGCCTCGTTCATTCACGTTTTTGAACCCGTGGAGGACGGGCAGACTC
GCGGTGCAAATGTGTTTTACAGCGTGATGGAGCAGATGAAGATGCTCGACACGCTGCAGAACACGCAGCT
AGATTAACCCTAGAAAGATAATCATATTGTGACGTACGTTAAAGATAATCATGTGTAAAATTGACGCATG
TGTTTTATCGGTCTGTATATCGAGGTTTATTTATTAATTTGAATAGATATTAAGTTTTATTATATTTACA
CTTACATACTAATAATAAATTCAACAAACAATTTATTTATGTTTATTTATTTATTAAAAAAAACAAAAAC
TCAAAATTTCTTCTATAAAGTAACAAAACTTTTATGAGGGACAGCCCCCCCCCAAAGCCCCCAGGGATGT
AATTACGTCCCTCCCCCGCTAGGGGGCAGCAGCGAGCCGCCCGGGGCTCCGCTCCGGTCCGGCGCTCCCC
CCGCATCCCCGAGCCGGCAGCGTGCGGGGACAGCCCGGGCACGGGGAAGGTGGCACGGGATCGCTTTCCT
CTGAACGCTTCTCGCTGCTCTTTGAGCCTGCAGACACCTGGGGGGATACGGGGAAAAGGCCTCCACGGCC
GACATTGATTATTGACTAGTTATTAATAGTAATCAATTACGGGGTCATTAGTTCATAGCCCATATATGGA
GTTCCGCGTTACATAACTTACGGTAAATGGCCCGCCTGGCTGACCGCCCAACGACCCCCGCCCATTGACG
TCAATAATGACGTATGTTCCCATAGTAACGCCAATAGGGACTTTCCATTGACGTCAATGGGTGGAGTATT
TACGGTAAACTGCCCACTTGGCAGTACATCAAGTGTATCATATGCCAAGTACGCCCCCTATTGACGTCAA
TGACGGTAAATGGCCCGCCTGGCATTATGCCCAGTACATGACCTTATGGGACTTTCCTACTTGGCAGTAC
ATCTACGTATTAGTCATCGCTATTACCATGGTCGAGGTGAGCCCCACGTTCTGCTTCACTCTCCCCATCT
CCCCCCCCTCCCCACCCCCAATTTTGTATTTATTTATTTTTTAATTATTTTGTGCAGCGATGGGGGCGGG
GGGGGGGG
Features (pLannotate 1.2.2; 21 found; start..end, strand, type, name):
    113..1129    +  intron         chimeric intron: chimera between introns from chicken β-actin and rabbit β-globin
   1231..5334    +  CDS            cas9: CAS9_STRP1 - Also known as csn1 From Streptococcus pyogenes serotype M1.
   5466..5514    +  polyA_signal   HSV TK poly(A) signal: herpes simplex virus thymidine kinase polyadenylation signal (Cole and Stacy, 1985)
   5746..5957    +  promoter       EF-1α core promoter: core promoter for human elongation factor EF-1α
   5987..7007    +  CDS            HygR (fragment): aminoglycoside phosphotransferase from E. coli; aph(4)-Ia; confers resistance to hygromycin
   7011..7132    +  polyA_signal   SV40 poly(A) signal: SV40 polyadenylation signal
   7150..7242    +  ncRNA          G-CSF SLDE: Accession: RF00183 - G-CSF factor stem-loop destabilising element (SLDE)
   7939..8406    +  CDS            B (fragment): PORTL_LAMBD - Experimental evidence at protein level: Swiss-Prot protein existence level 1. Forms the portal vertex of the capsid (PubMed:6228056, PubMed:6232391). This portal plays critical roles in head assembly, genome packaging, neck/tail attachment, and genome ejection (Probable). The portal protein multimerizes as a single ring-shaped homododecamer arranged around a central channel (PubMed:6232391). Binds to the terminase subunits to form the packaging machine (PubMed:7799432). From Escherichia phage lambda (Bacteriophage lambda).
   8442..8464    -  protein_bind   lac operator (fragment): The lac repressor binds to the lac operator to inhibit transcription in E. coli. This inhibition can be relieved by adding lactose or isopropyl-β-D-thiogalactopyranoside (IPTG). lac repressor encoded by lacI
   8468..8498    -  promoter       lac promoter: promoter for the E. coli lac operon
   8513..8534    -  protein_bind   CAP binding site: CAP binding activates transcription in the presence of cAMP. E. coli catabolite activator protein
   8547..8639    -  CDS            lacI (fragment): lac repressor; lacI; The lac repressor binds to the lac operator to inhibit transcription in E. coli. This inhibition can be relieved by adding lactose or isopropyl-β-D-thiogalactopyranoside (IPTG).
   8822..9410    -  rep_origin     ori: high-copy-number ColE1/pMB1/pBR322/pUC origin of replication
   9581..10441   -  CDS            AmpR: β-lactamase; bla; confers resistance to ampicillin, carbenicillin, and related antibiotics
  10442..10546   -  promoter       AmpR promoter: bla
  10599..11027   -  rep_origin     f1 ori (sequence partly withheld): f1 bacteriophage origin of replication; arrow indicates direction of (+) strand synthesis
  11032..11187   -  CDS            lacZα (fragment): LacZα fragment of β-galactosidase; lacZ fragment
  11189..11308   +  CDS            B (fragment): PORTL_LAMBD - Experimental evidence at protein level: Swiss-Prot protein existence level 1. Forms the portal vertex of the capsid (PubMed:6228056, PubMed:6232391). This portal plays critical roles in head assembly, genome packaging, neck/tail attachment, and genome ejection (Probable). The portal protein multimerizes as a single ring-shaped homododecamer arranged around a central channel (PubMed:6232391). Binds to the terminase subunits to form the packaging machine (PubMed:7799432). From Escherichia phage lambda (Bacteriophage lambda).
  11798..12177   +  enhancer       CMV enhancer: human cytomegalovirus immediate early enhancer
  12179..1       +  promoter       chicken β-actin promoter (fragment) (across the origin): contains a 21-bp deletion relative to the standard chicken β-actin promoter
  12286..112     +  promoter       chicken β-actin promoter (fragment) (across the origin): contains a 21-bp deletion relative to the standard chicken β-actin promoter
