[The description below was written by a language model from this plasmid's Addgene catalogue record and pLannotate feature annotations shown in this document.]
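Description:
NAX_CAGGS_CAS9_Hygro is a roughly 12.3 kb mammalian CRISPR expression plasmid built on the pB-CAGGS backbone and described as PiggyBac-compatible, meaning its payload is intended to be moved into the host genome by co-delivered PiggyBac transposase to give stable Cas9-expressing cell lines. The automated feature table does not annotate the transposon terminal repeats themselves, so their positions cannot be confirmed from the record. Two short fragments matched to the lambda phage portal protein lie on either side of the bacterial backbone and are probably incidental stuffer or annotation artefacts rather than functional parts. In bacteria the plasmid is maintained through a high-copy ColE1/pUC-type origin and selected with ampicillin via β-lactamase. An f1 origin and remnants of the lac promoter/operator, lacI and lacZα are carried over from the parental cloning vector.

The main cassette is a CAGGS promoter arrangement, comprising the CMV immediate-early enhancer, the chicken β-actin promoter and a chimeric chicken β-actin/rabbit β-globin intron. It provides strong constitutive transcription of the Streptococcus pyogenes Cas9 coding sequence, which is listed as a synthetic insert added by Gibson assembly and is terminated by an HSV thymidine kinase polyadenylation signal. Downstream, a separate EF-1α core promoter drives the hygromycin phosphotransferase gene followed by an SV40 poly(A) signal, allowing hygromycin selection of cells that have taken up or integrated the construct. No guide RNA cassette is annotated, so guides would need to be supplied from another vector. The plasmid forms part of a modular CRISPR toolkit for mammalian cell engineering and serves to establish constitutive nuclease-active Cas9 expression.
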