Addgene plasmid #167859: NAX_CAGGS_CAS9_Hygro
Purpose: PiggyBac compatible plasmid expressing spCas9
Depositing lab: Alejandro Chavez & Nan Cher Yeo. Depositing organization: Columbia University. Publication: Generation and application of a versatile CRISPR toolkit for mammalian cell engineering. Nghi Dang , Alissa Lance-Byrne, Angela Tung, Xiaoge Guo, Ryan J Cecchi, Joanna Buchthal, Alejandro Chavez, Nan Cher Yeo. Synthetic Biology, Volume 6, Issue 1, 2021 10.1093/synbio/ysab033.
Backbone
  Vector backbone: pB-CAGGS
  Vector type: CRISPR
  Selectable markers: Hygromycin
Growth in bacteria
  Bacterial resistance: Ampicillin, 100 μg/mL
  Growth temperature: 30°C
  Growth strain: NEB Stable
  Copy number: High Copy
Gene/Insert
  Gene/Insert name: Cas9
  Species: Synthetic
  Cloning method: Gibson Cloning
Terms and licenses: Academic/Nonprofit Terms; Industry Terms: Not Available to Industry
How to cite: NAX_CAGGS_CAS9_Hygro was a gift from Alejandro Chavez & Nan Cher Yeo (Addgene plasmid # 167859 ; http://n2t.net/addgene:167859 ; RRID:Addgene_167859)
